Addgene plasmid #83129: Hs.KRAS4b
Purpose: Gateway ORF Entry clone of human KRAS4B [NM_004985.4 ] with stop codon (for native or N-terminal fusions)
Depositing lab: Dominic Esposito. Depositing organization: National Cancer Institute (NCI).
Backbone
  Vector backbone: pDonor-255
  Backbone size w/o insert (bp): 2693
  Vector type: Gateway Entry Clone
Growth in bacteria
  Bacterial resistance: Spectinomycin, 50 μg/mL
  Growth temperature: 37°C
  Growth strain: DH10B
  Copy number: High Copy
Gene/Insert
  Gene/Insert name: KRAS
  Species: H. sapiens (human)
  Insert size (bp): 567
  GenBank ID: NM_004985.4
  Entrez Gene: KRAS (a.k.a. 'C-K-RAS, C-K-RAS, CFC2, K-RAS2A, K-RAS2B, K-RAS4A, K-RAS4B, K-Ras, K-Ras 2, KI-RAS, KRAS1, KRAS2, NS, NS3, OES, RALD, RASK2, c-Ki-ras, c-Ki-ras2)
  Cloning method: Gateway Cloning
  Sequencing primers: 5′ M13F 23-mer (5'-CCCAGTCACGACGTTGTAAAACG); 3′ attLR 23-mer (5'-TAACATCAGAGATTTTGAGACAC)
Terms and licenses: Academic/Nonprofit Terms; Industry Terms: Not Available to Industry
How to cite: Hs.KRAS4b was a gift from Dominic Esposito (Addgene plasmid # 83129 ; http://n2t.net/addgene:83129 ; RRID:Addgene_83129)
