[The description below was written by a language model from this plasmid's Addgene catalogue record and pLannotate feature annotations shown in this document.]
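Description:
Hs.KRAS4b is a Gateway entry clone built on the pDonor-255 backbone that carries the open reading frame of human KRAS, isoform 4B. It is a small bacterial plasmid (about 3.3 kb in the depositor's full sequence) maintained at high copy in E. coli through a ColE1/pUC-type origin. Selection is with spectinomycin, conferred by the aadA (SmR) aminoglycoside adenylyltransferase gene. Upstream of that gene lie fragments of a class 1 integron Pc promoter and of a gentamicin acetyltransferase gene, which appear to be remnants of the integron context from which the marker was taken. Short lacZα and lacI fragments are also annotated as backbone remnants. The rrnB T1 and T2 terminators sit upstream of the cloning region, where such elements usually insulate an insert from read-through transcription.

The payload is the 567 bp K-Ras coding sequence, which encodes the small GTPase proto-oncoprotein. It is flanked by attL recombination sites, which the automated annotation labels as attL3 on the 5′ side and a fragment of attL2 on the 3′ side. No promoter is annotated upstream of the ORF, which fits an entry clone that is not itself meant for expression. Instead, LR Clonase recombination moves the ORF into an attR-containing destination vector, which supplies the promoter, tags and host-specific elements. Because the ORF retains its native stop codon, it suits expression of the untagged protein or N-terminal fusions, but not C-terminal tagging. This also leaves the protein's native C-terminus intact. The record does not name any particular destination vector or downstream application.
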