Features (pLannotate 1.2.2; 11 found; start..end, strand, type, name):
     18..54      -  CDS            lacZα (fragment): LacZα fragment of β-galactosidase; lacZ fragment
     85..180     +  protein_bind   attL3: mutant version of attL; recombination site for the Gateway® LR reaction LR Clonase™
    186..752     +  CDS            K-Ras (sequence partly withheld): human small GTPase proto-oncoprotein
    757..850     -  protein_bind   attL2 (fragment): mutant version of attL; recombination site for the Gateway® LR reaction LR Clonase™
    965..988     +  promoter       Pc promoter (fragment): intI1 (promoter lies within the coding sequence); class 1 integron promoter
   1164..1220    +  CDS            GmR (fragment): gentamycin acetyltransferase; aacC1; confers resistance to gentamycin
   1227..2018    +  CDS            SmR: aminoglycoside adenylyltransferase (Murphy, 1985); aadA; confers resistance to spectinomycin and streptomycin
   2111..2699    +  rep_origin     ori: high-copy-number ColE1/pMB1/pBR322/pUC origin of replication
   2882..2974    +  CDS            lacI (fragment): lac repressor; lacI; The lac repressor binds to the lac operator to inhibit transcription in E. coli. This inhibition can be relieved by adding lactose or isopropyl-β-D-thiogalactopyranoside (IPTG).
   3029..3056    -  terminator     rrnB T2 terminator: transcription terminator T2 from the E. coli rrnB gene
   3188..3231    +  terminator     rrnB T1 terminator: Escherichia coli rrnB; transcription terminator T1 from the E. coli rrnB gene
>Addgene plasmid #83129 | Hs.KRAS4b | depositor full sequence | sequence record 158092 | Full Sequence
TTAACGCTAGCATGGATGTTTTCCCAGTCACGACGTTGTAAAACGACGGCCAGTCTTAAAATTCGAGCTC
GGTCCGAGGATCCGAAATAATGATTTTATTTTGACTGATAGTGACCTGTTCGTTGCAACAAATTGATAAG
CAATGCTTTTTTATAATGCCAACTTTGTACAAAAAAGTTGGCACC
[564 nt withheld, positions 186-749]
TAATCAACTTTCTTGTACAAAGTTGGCATTATAGGAAAGCATTGCTTATCAATTTGTTGCAACGAACAGG
TCACTATCAGTCAAAATAAAATCATTATTTGCATGCAAGCTTAGATCCTCTAGACCAGCCAGGACAGAAA
TGCCTCGACTTCGCTGCTACCCAAGGTTGCCGGGTGACGCACACCGTGGAAACGGATGAAGGCACGAACC
CAGTGGACATAAGCCTGTTCGGTTCGTAAGCTGTAATGCAAGTAGCGTATGCGCTCACGCAACTGGTCCA
GAACCTTGACCGAACGCAGCGGTGGTAACGGCGCAGTGGCGGTTTTCATGGCTTGTTATGACTGTTTTTT
TGGGGTACAGTCTATGCCTCGGGCATCCAAGCAGCAAGCGCGTTACGCCGTGGGTCGATGTTTGATGTTA
TGGAGCAGCAACGATGTTACGCAGCAGGGCAGTCGCCCTAAAACAAAGTTAAACATTATGAGGGAAGCGG
TGATCGCCGAAGTATCGACTCAACTATCAGAGGTAGTTGGCGTCATCGAGCGCCATCTCGAACCGACGTT
GCTGGCCGTACATTTGTACGGCTCCGCAGTGGATGGCGGCCTGAAGCCACACAGTGATATTGATTTGCTG
GTTACGGTGACCGTAAGGCTTGATGAAACAACGCGGCGAGCTTTGATCAACGACCTTTTGGAAACTTCGG
CTTCCCCTGGAGAGAGCGAGATTCTCCGCGCTGTAGAAGTCACCATTGTTGTGCACGACGACATCATTCC
GTGGCGTTATCCAGCTAAGCGCGAACTGCAATTTGGAGAATGGCAGCGCAATGACATTCTTGCAGGTATC
TTCGAGCCAGCCACGATCGACATTGATCTGGCTATCTTGCTGACAAAAGCAAGAGAACATAGCGTTGCCT
TGGTAGGTCCAGCGGCGGAGGAACTCTTTGATCCGGTTCCTGAACAGGATCTATTTGAGGCGCTAAATGA
AACCTTAACGCTATGGAACTCGCCGCCCGACTGGGCTGGCGATGAGCGAAATGTAGTGCTTACGTTGTCC
CGCATTTGGTACAGCGCAGTAACCGGCAAAATCGCGCCGAAGGATGTCGCTGCCGACTGGGCAATGGAGC
GCCTGCCGGCCCAGTATCAGCCCGTCATACTTGAAGCTAGACAGGCTTATCTTGGACAAGAAGAAGATCG
CTTGGCCTCGCGCGCAGATCAGTTGGAAGAATTTGTCCACTACGTGAAAGGCGAGATCACCAAGGTAGTC
GGCAAATAACCCTCGAGCCACCCATGACCAAAATCCCTTAACGTGAGTTACGCGTCGTTCCACTGAGCGT
CAGACCCCGTAGAAAAGATCAAAGGATCTTCTTGAGATCCTTTTTTTCTGCGCGTAATCTGCTGCTTGCA
AACAAAAAAACCACCGCTACCAGCGGTGGTTTGTTTGCCGGATCAAGAGCTACCAACTCTTTTTCCGAAG
GTAACTGGCTTCAGCAGAGCGCAGATACCAAATACTGTCCTTCTAGTGTAGCCGTAGTTAGGCCACCACT
TCAAGAACTCTGTAGCACCGCCTACATACCTCGCTCTGCTAATCCTGTTACCAGTGGCTGCTGCCAGTGG
CGATAAGTCGTGTCTTACCGGGTTGGACTCAAGACGATAGTTACCGGATAAGGCGCAGCGGTCGGGCTGA
ACGGGGGGTTCGTGCACACAGCCCAGCTTGGAGCGAACGACCTACACCGAACTGAGATACCTACAGCGTG
AGCATTGAGAAAGCGCCACGCTTCCCGAAGGGAGAAAGGCGGACAGGTATCCGGTAAGCGGCAGGGTCGG
AACAGGAGAGCGCACGAGGGAGCTTCCAGGGGGAAACGCCTGGTATCTTTATAGTCCTGTCGGGTTTCGC
CACCTCTGACTTGAGCGTCGATTTTTGTGATGCTCGTCAGGGGGGCGGAGCCTATGGAAAAACGCCAGCA
ACGCGGCCTTTTTACGGTTCCTGGCCTTTTGCTGGCCTTTTGCTCACATGTTCTTTCCTGCGTTATCCCC
TGATTCTGTGGATAACCGTATTACCGCCTTTGAGTGAGCTGATACCGCTCGCCGCAGCCGAACGACCGAG
CGCAGCGAGTCAGTGAGCGAGGAAGCGGAAGAGCGCCCAATACGCAAACCGCCTCTCCCCGCGCGTTGGC
CGATTCATTAATGCAGCTGGCACGACAGGTTTCCCGACTGGAAAGCGGGCAGTGAGCGCAACGCAATTAA
TACGCGTACCGCTAGCCAGGAAGAGTTTGTAGAAACGCAAAAAGGCCATCCGTCAGGATGGCCTTCTGCT
TAGTTTGATGCCTGGCAGTTTATGGCGGGCGTCCTGCCCGCCACCCTCCGGGCCGTTGCTTCACAACGTT
CAAATCCGCTCCCGGCGGATTTGTCCTACTCAGGAGAGCGTTCACCGACAAACAACAGATAAAACGAAAG
GCCCAGTCTTCCGACTGAGCCTTTCGTTTTATTTGATGCCTGGCAGTTCCCTACTCTCGCG
