>Addgene plasmid #83129 | Hs.KRAS4b | addgene partial sequence | sequence record 158983 | M13pUC-Fwd 5'-CCCAGTCACGACGTTGTAAAACG-3'
CCGAGGATCCGAAATAATGATTTTATTTTGACTGATAGTGACCTGTTCGTTGCAACAAATTGATAAGCAA
TGCTTTTTTATAATGCCAACTTTGTACAAAAAAGTTGGCACC
[564 nt withheld, positions 113-676]
TAATCAACTTTCTTGTACAAAGTTGGCATTATAGGAAAGCATTGCTTATCAATTTGTTGCAACGAACAGG
TCACTATCAGTCAAAATAAAATCATTATTTGCATGCAAGCTTAGATCCTCTAGACCAGCCAGGACAGAAA
TGCCTCGACTTCGCTGCTACCCAAGGTTGCCGGGTGACGCACACCGTGGAAACGGATGAAGGCACGAACC
C
